Addgene plasmid #53179: pSUPER-retro-puro-tetO-Mek1-shRNA
Purpose: Expresses shRNA against mouse Mek1 from puromycin resistance retroviral vector
Depositing lab: Christopher Counter. Depositing organization: Duke University. Publication: Copper is required for oncogenic BRAF signalling and tumorigenesis. Brady DC, Crowe MS, Turski ML, Hobbs GA, Yao X, Chaikuad A, Knapp S, Xiao K, Campbell SL, Thiele DJ, Counter CM. Nature. 2014 Apr 9. doi: 10.1038/nature13180. PubMed 24717435.
Backbone
  Vector backbone: pSUPER-retro-puro-tetO
  Backbone manufacturer: OligoEngine
  Backbone size w/o insert (bp): 6349
  Vector type: Mammalian Expression, Retroviral, RNAi
  Selectable markers: Puromycin
Growth in bacteria
  Bacterial resistance: Ampicillin, 100 μg/mL
  Growth temperature: 37°C
  Growth strain: XL10 Gold
  Copy number: High Copy
Gene/Insert
  Gene/Insert name: MEK1 (alt names: Map2k1; MAP kinase kinase 1)
  gRNA/shRNA sequence: GCCTCTCAGCTCATATGGAAT
  Species: M. musculus (mouse)
  Entrez Gene: Map2k1 (a.k.a. MAPKK1, MEKK1, Mek1, Prkmk1)
  Cloning method: Restriction Enzyme; 5′ cloning site BglII (unknown if destroyed); 3′ cloning site HindIII (not destroyed)
  Sequencing primers: 5′ GGAAGCCTTGGCTTTTG
Terms and licenses: Academic/Nonprofit Terms; Industry Terms: Not Available to Industry
How to cite: pSUPER-retro-puro-tetO-Mek1-shRNA was a gift from Christopher Counter (Addgene plasmid # 53179 ; http://n2t.net/addgene:53179 ; RRID:Addgene_53179)
