[The description below was written by a language model from this plasmid's Addgene catalogue record.]
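Description:
pSUPER-retro-puro-tetO-Mek1-shRNA is a retroviral RNA interference vector built on the commercial pSUPER-retro-puro-tetO backbone (about 6.3 kb without insert). It is intended for stable knockdown of mouse Mek1 (Map2k1, MAP kinase kinase 1) in mammalian cells. In bacteria it is maintained as a high-copy plasmid under ampicillin selection. In mammalian cells, the puromycin resistance marker allows transduced or transfected populations to be enriched.

The payload is a short hairpin cassette targeting a 21-nucleotide stretch of the mouse Map2k1 transcript, cloned as an oligonucleotide insert between the BglII and HindIII sites of the backbone. The HindIII site is retained, while the record does not say whether the BglII site survived cloning. The promoter is also not named. Vectors of the pSUPER family generally drive hairpins from the RNA polymerase III H1 promoter, and the "tetO" in the backbone name suggests a tetracycline operator-modified version, which would allow doxycycline-regulated expression in cells that supply the Tet repressor. This should be confirmed against the sequence. No feature table is provided, so the retroviral LTRs, the packaging signal and the promoter driving the puromycin gene are inferred from the vector class, not documented here.

Once the plasmid has been packaged into retroviral particles in a suitable packaging line, the provirus integrates into target cells. The transcribed hairpin is then processed by the RNAi machinery to deplete Mek1 mRNA. The construct was deposited with a study of copper dependence in oncogenic BRAF signalling and tumorigenesis, which fits its use for removing endogenous MEK1 from mouse cells to probe MAPK pathway function.
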