>Addgene plasmid #53179 | pSUPER-retro-puro-tetO-Mek1-shRNA | addgene partial sequence | sequence record 86630 | pLXSN5 5'-CCCTTGAACCTCCTCGTTCGACC-3'
ATCCTCCCTTTATCCAGCCCTCACTCCTTCTCTAGGCGCCGGAATTAGATCGATCTCTCGAGGTCGACGG
TATCGATAAGCTTAAAAAGCCTCTCAGCTCATATGGAATTCTCTTGAAATTCCATATGAGCTGAGAGGCG
GGGATCTCTATCACTGATAGGGAACTTATAAGATTCCCAAATCCAAAGACATTTCACGTTTATGGTGATT
TCCCAGAACACATAGCGACATGCAAATATTGCAGGGCGCCACTCCCCTGTCCCTCACAGCCATCTTCCTG
CCAGGGCGCACGCGCGCTGGGTGTTCCCGCCTAGTGACACTGGGCCCGCGATTCCTTGGAGCGGGTTGAT
GACGTCAGCGTTCGAATTCTACCGGGTAGGGGAGGCGCTTTTCCCAAGGCAGTCTGGAGCATGCGCTTTA
GCAGCCCCGCTGGGCACTTGGCGCTACACAAGTGGCCTCTGGCCTCGCACACATTCCACATCCACCGGTA
GGCGCCAACCGGCTCCGTTCTTTGGTGGCCCCTTCGCGCCACCTTCTACTCCTCCCCTAGTCAGGAAGTT
CCCCCCCGCCCCGCAGCTCGCGTCGTGCAGGACGTGACAAATGGAAGTAGCACGTCTCACTAGTCTCGTG
CAGATGGACAGCACCGCTGAGCAATGGAAGCGGGTAGGCCTTTGGGGCAGCGGCCAATAGCAGCTTTGCT
CCTTCGCTTTCTGGGCTCAGAGGCTGGGAAGGGGTGGGTCCGGGGGCGGGCTCAGGGGCGGGCTCAGGGG
CGGGGCGGGCGCCCGAAGGTCCTCCGGAGGCCCGGCATTCTGCACGCTTCAAAAGCGCACGTCTGCCGCG
CTGTTCTCCTCTTCCTCATCTCCGGGCCTTTCGACCTGCAGCCCAAGCTAGCTTACCATGACCGAGTACA
AGCCCACGGTGCGCCTCGCCACCCGCGACGACGTCCCCAGGGCCGTACGCACCCTCGCCGCCGCGTTCGC
CGACTACCCCGCCACGGCGGCCA
